Addgene plasmid #30111: pFastBac LIC cloning vector (4A)
Purpose: (Empty Backbone)
Depositing lab: Scott Gradia. Depositing organization: University of California, Berkeley.
Backbone
  Vector backbone: pFastBac
  Backbone size (bp): 4816
  Vector type: Insect Expression
  Selectable markers: Gentamicin
Growth in bacteria
  Bacterial resistance: Ampicillin, 100 μg/mL
  Growth temperature: 37°C
  Growth strain: DH5alpha
  Copy number: High Copy
Gene/Insert
  Gene/Insert name: None
  Cloning method: Restriction Enzyme; 5′ cloning site LIC site (destroyed during cloning); 3′ cloning site LIC site (destroyed during cloning)
  Sequencing primers: 5′ LICBac F (5'gtggttggctacgtatactccgg); 3′ LICBac R (5'caggttcagggggaggtgtg)
Terms and licenses: Academic/Nonprofit Terms; Industry Terms: Not Available to Industry
Depositor comments: This plasmid is a LIC-adapted pFastBac vector. It uses the same PCR primer tags as with most of our other vectors, so one PCR product can be inserted into many different vectors at once. Add the following tags to your PCR primers: LicV1 Forward Tag TACTTCCAATCCAATGCA(ATG) LicV1 Reverse Tag TTATCCACTTCCAATGTTATTA Linearize this plasmid with SspI and gel purify the product, then T4-treat with dGTP. For the PCR product, T4-treat with dCTP. For more information, please see our website: http://qb3.berkeley.edu/macrolab/
How to cite: pFastBac LIC cloning vector (4A) was a gift from Scott Gradia (Addgene plasmid # 30111 ; http://n2t.net/addgene:30111 ; RRID:Addgene_30111)
