[The description below was written by a language model from this plasmid's Addgene catalogue record and the feature table of its GenBank file.]
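Description:
pFastBac LIC cloning vector (4A) is an empty 4,816 bp backbone for baculovirus-mediated protein expression in insect cells, derived from pFastBac and adapted for ligation-independent cloning (LIC). In E. coli it replicates from a high-copy ColE1/pUC-type origin and is selected through the beta-lactamase (AmpR) gene. An f1 phage origin is also present.

The functional core is a mini-Tn7 cassette bounded by the right and left ends of the Tn7 transposon. Between these ends lie a gentamicin acetyltransferase gene (aacC1), driven by the class 1 integron Pc promoter, and an expression unit. That unit consists of the Autographa californica polyhedrin promoter, the LIC insertion region and an SV40 polyadenylation signal. In pFastBac-type systems, the Tn7 ends allow the whole cassette to be transposed into a baculovirus shuttle genome (bacmid) maintained in a suitable E. coli host. Gentamicin resistance marks the transferred segment, and the resulting recombinant bacmid is used to generate virus in which the very late polyhedrin promoter drives strong expression of the inserted gene.

No insert is present. The feature table annotates no tags or fusion partners between the promoter and the poly(A) signal, although the record does not explicitly say whether the vector adds any. According to the depositor, the vector is linearised at the LIC site and treated with T4 polymerase to create single-stranded overhangs. These anneal to complementary tails added to a PCR product, and the LIC site is destroyed in the process. The same primer tails are shared with most of the depositing lab's other LIC vectors, so a single amplicon can be inserted into several expression backbones in parallel.
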