LOCUS       Exported 4816 bp ds-DNA circular SYN 12-MAY-2021
DEFINITION  synthetic circular DNA
ACCESSION   .
VERSION     .
KEYWORDS    pFastBac LIC cloning vector (4A)
SOURCE      synthetic DNA construct
  ORGANISM  synthetic DNA construct
REFERENCE   1 (bases 1 to 4816)
  TITLE     4-series pFastBac LIC vectors (for insect cell expression)
REFERENCE   2 (bases 1 to 4816)
  AUTHORS   .
  TITLE     Direct Submission
  JOURNAL   Exported May 12, 2021 from SnapGene Server 1.1.58
            http://www.snapgene.com
FEATURES             Location/Qualifiers
     source          1..4816
                     /organism="synthetic DNA construct"
                     /mol_type="other DNA"
     rep_origin      2..457
                     /direction=RIGHT
                     /label=f1 ori
                     /note="f1 bacteriophage origin of replication; arrow
                     indicates direction of (+) strand synthesis"
     primer_bind     complement(89..108)
                     /label=F1ori-R
                     /note="F1 origin, reverse primer"
     primer_bind     299..320
                     /label=F1ori-F
                     /note="F1 origin, forward primer"
     promoter        484..588
                     /gene="bla"
                     /label=AmpR promoter
     CDS             589..1449
                     /codon_start=1
                     /gene="bla"
                     /product="beta-lactamase"
                     /label=AmpR
                     /note="confers resistance to ampicillin, carbenicillin, and
                     related antibiotics"
                     /translation="MSIQHFRVALIPFFAAFCLPVFAHPETLVKVKDAEDQLGARVGYI
                     ELDLNSGKILESFRPEERFPMMSTFKVLLCGAVLSRIDAGQEQLGRRIHYSQNDLVEYS
                     PVTEKHLTDGMTVRELCSAAITMSDNTAANLLLTTIGGPKELTAFLHNMGDHVTRLDRW
                     EPELNEAIPNDERDTTMPVAMATTLRKLLTGELLTLASRQQLIDWMEADKVAGPLLRSA
                     LPAGWFIADKSGAGERGSRGIIAALGPDGKPSRIVVIYTTGSQATMDERNRQIAEIGAS
                     LIKHW"
     primer_bind     complement(807..826)
                     /label=Amp-R
                     /note="Ampicillin resistance gene, reverse primer"
     rep_origin      1620..2208
                     /direction=RIGHT
                     /label=ori
                     /note="high-copy-number ColE1/pMB1/pBR322/pUC origin of
                     replication"
     primer_bind     2109..2128
                     /label=pBR322ori-F
                     /note="pBR322 origin, forward primer"
     primer_bind     2362..2379
                     /label=L4440
                     /note="L4440 vector, forward primer"
     mobile_element  2511..2735
                     /mobile_element_type="transposon:Tn7"
                     /note="mini-Tn7 element (right end of the Tn7 transposon)"
     CDS             complement(2802..3335)
                     /codon_start=1
                     /gene="aacC1"
                     /product="gentamycin acetyltransferase"
                     /label=GmR
                     /note="confers resistance to gentamycin"
                     /translation="MLRSSNDVTQQGSRPKTKLGGSSMGIIRTCRLGPDQVKSMRAALD
                     LFGREFGDVATYSQHQPDSDYLGNLLRSKTFIALAAFDQEAVVGALAAYVLPRFEQPRS
                     EIYIYDLAVSGEHRRQGIATALINLLKHEANALGAYVIYVQADYGDDPAVALYTKLGIR
                     EEVMHFDIDPSTAT"
     promoter        complement(3524..3552)
                     /gene="intI1 (promoter lies within the coding sequence)"
                     /label=Pc promoter
                     /note="class 1 integron promoter"
     promoter        3904..3995
                     /gene="polh from Autographa californica"
                     /label=polyhedrin promoter
                     /note="promoter for the baculovirus polyhedrin gene"
     primer_bind     3920..3937
                     /label=Polyhedrin-F
                     /note="Polyhedrin promoter, forward primer"
     polyA_signal    4306..4440
                     /label=SV40 poly(A) signal
                     /note="SV40 polyadenylation signal"
     primer_bind     complement(4343..4362)
                     /label=SV40pA-R
                     /note="SV40 polyA, reverse primer"
     primer_bind     4397..4416
                     /label=EBV-rev
                     /note="SV40 polyA terminator, reverse primer"
     mobile_element  4469..4634
                     /mobile_element_type="transposon:Tn7"
                     /note="mini-Tn7 element (left end of the Tn7 transposon)"
ORIGIN
        1 gnnnnnnnnn nnnnnnnnnn nnnnnnnnnn nnnnnnnnnn nnnnnnnnnn nnnnnnnnnn
       61 nnnnnnnnnn nnnnnnnnnn nnnnnnnnnn nnnnnnnnnn nnnnnnnnnn nnnnnnnnnn
      121 nnnnncnnnn nnnnnnnnnn nnnnnnnnnn nnnnnnnnnn nnnnnnnnnn nnnnnnnnnn
      181 nnnnnnnnnn nnnnnnnnnn nnnnnnnnnn nnnnnnnann nnnnnnnnnn nnnnnnnnnn
      241 nnnnnnnnnn nnnnnnnnnn nnnnnnncct ttgacgttgg agtccacgtt ctttaatagt
      301 ggactcttgt tccaaactgg aacaacactc aaccctatct cggtctattc ttttgattta
      361 taagggattt tgccgatttc ggcctattgg ttaaaaaatg agctgattta acaaaaattt
      421 aacgcgaatt ttaacaaact attaacgttt acaatttcag gtggcacttt tcggggaaat
      481 gtgcgcggaa cccctatttg tttatttttc taaatacatt caaatatgta tccgctcatg
      541 agacaataac cctgataaat gcttcaatac tattgaaaaa ggaagagtat gagtattcaa
      601 catttccgtg tcgcccttat tccctttttt gcggcatttt gccttcctgt ttttgctcac
      661 ccagaaacgc tggtgaaagt aaaagatgct gaagatcagt tgggtgcacg agtgggttac
      721 atcgaactgg atctcaacag cggtaagatc cttgagagtt ttcgccccga agaacgtttt
      781 ccaatgatga gcacttttaa agttctgcta tgtggcgcgg tattatcccg tattgacgcc
      841 gggcaagagc aactcggtcg ccgcatacac tattctcaga atgacttggt tgagtactca
      901 ccagtcacag aaaagcatct tacggatggc atgacagtaa gagaattatg cagtgctgcc
      961 ataaccatga gtgataacac tgcggccaac ttacttctga caacgatcgg aggaccgaag
     1021 gagctaaccg cttttttgca caacatgggg gatcatgtaa ctcgccttga tcgttgggaa
     1081 ccggagctga atgaagccat accaaacgac gagcgtgaca ccacgatgcc tgtagcaatg
     1141 gcaacaacgt tgcgcaaact attaactggc gaactactta ctctagcttc ccggcaacaa
     1201 ttaatagact ggatggaggc ggataaagtt gcaggaccac ttctgcgctc ggcccttccg
     1261 gctggctggt ttattgctga taaatctgga gccggtgagc gtgggtctcg cggtatcatt
     1321 gcagcactgg ggccagatgg taagccctcc cgtatcgtag ttatctacac gacggggagt
     1381 caggcaacta tggatgaacg aaatagacag atcgctgaga taggtgcctc actgattaag
     1441 cattggtaac tgtcagacca agtttactca tatatacttt agattgattt aaaacttcat
     1501 ttttaattta aaaggatcta ggtgaagatc ctttttgata atctcatgac caaaatccct
     1561 taacgtgagt tttcgttcca ctgagcgtca gaccccgtag aaaagatcaa aggatcttct
     1621 tgagatcctt tttttctgcg cgtaatctgc tgcttgcaaa caaaaaaacc accgctacca
     1681 gcggtggttt gtttgccgga tcaagagcta ccaactcttt ttccgaaggt aactggcttc
     1741 agcagagcgc agataccaaa tactgtcctt ctagtgtagc cgtagttagg ccaccacttc
     1801 aagaactctg tagcaccgcc tacatacctc gctctgctaa tcctgttacc agtggctgct
     1861 gccagtggcg ataagtcgtg tcttaccggg ttggactcaa gacgatagtt accggataag
     1921 gcgcagcggt cgggctgaac ggggggttcg tgcacacagc ccagcttgga gcgaacgacc
     1981 tacaccgaac tgagatacct acagcgtgag cattgagaaa gcgccacgct tcccgaaggg
     2041 agaaaggcgg acaggtatcc ggtaagcggc agggtcggaa caggagagcg cacgagggag
     2101 cttccagggg gaaacgcctg gtatctttat agtcctgtcg ggtttcgcca cctctgactt
     2161 gagcgtcgat ttttgtgatg ctcgtcaggg gggcggagcc tatggaaaaa cgccagcaac
     2221 gcggcctttt tacggttcct ggccttttgc tggccttttg ctcacatgtt ctttcctgcg
     2281 ttatcccctg attctgtgga taaccgtatt accgcctttg agtgagctga taccgctcgc
     2341 cgcagccgaa cgaccgagcg cagcgagtca gtgagcgagg aagcggaaga gcgcctgatg
     2401 cggtattttc tccttacgca tctgtgcggt atttcacacc gcagaccagc cgcgtaacct
     2461 ggcaaaatcg gttacggttg agtaataaat ggatgccctg cgtaagcggg tgtgggcgga
     2521 caataaagtc ttaaactgaa caaaatagat ctaaactatg acaataaagt cttaaactag
     2581 acagaatagt tgtaaactga aatcagtcca gttatgctgt gaaaaagcat actggacttt
     2641 tgttatggct aaagcaaact cttcattttc tgaagtgcaa attgcccgtc gtattaaaga
     2701 ggggcgtggc caagggcatg gtaaagacta tattcgcggc gttgtgacaa tttaccgaac
     2761 aactccgcgg ccgggaagcc gatctcggct tgaacgaatt gttaggtggc ggtacttggg
     2821 tcgatatcaa agtgcatcac ttcttcccgt atgcccaact ttgtatagag agccactgcg
     2881 ggatcgtcac cgtaatctgc ttgcacgtag atcacataag caccaagcgc gttggcctca
     2941 tgcttgagga gattgatgag cgcggtggca atgccctgcc tccggtgctc gccggagact
     3001 gcgagatcat agatatagat ctcactacgc ggctgctcaa acctgggcag aacgtaagcc
     3061 gcgagagcgc caacaaccgc ttcttggtcg aaggcagcaa gcgcgatgaa tgtcttacta
     3121 cggagcaagt tcccgaggta atcggagtcc ggctgatgtt gggagtaggt ggctacgtct
     3181 ccgaactcac gaccgaaaag atcaagagca gcccgcatgg atttgacttg gtcagggccg
     3241 agcctacatg tgcgaatgat gcccatactt gagccaccta actttgtttt agggcgactg
     3301 ccctgctgcg taacatcgtt gctgctgcgt aacatcgttg ctgctccata acatcaaaca
     3361 tcgacccacg gcgtaacgcg cttgctgctt ggatgcccga ggcatagact gtacaaaaaa
     3421 acagtcataa caagccatga aaaccgccac tgcgccgtta ccaccgctgc gttcggtcaa
     3481 ggttctggac cagttgcgtg agcgcatacg ctacttgcat tacagtttac gaaccgaaca
     3541 ggcttatgtc aactgggttc gtgccttcat ccgtttccac ggtgtgcgtc acccggcaac
     3601 cttgggcagc agcgaagtcg aggcatttct gtcctggctg gcgaacgagc gcaaggtttc
     3661 ggtctccacg catcgtcagg cattggcggc cttgctgttc ttctacggca aggtgctgtg
     3721 cacggatctg ccctggcttc aggagatcgg aagacctcgg ccgtcgcggc gcttgccggt
     3781 ggtgctgacc ccggatgaag tggttcgcat cctcggtttt ctggaaggcg agcatcgttt
     3841 gttcgcccag gactctagct atagttctag tggttggcta cgtatactcc ggactattaa
     3901 tagatcatgg agataattaa aatgataacc atctcgcaaa taaataagta ttttactgtt
     3961 ttcgtaacag ttttgtaata aaaaaaccta taactattcc ggattattca taccgtccca
     4021 ccatcgggcg cggatcctta attaagtact tccaatccaa tattggaagt ggataaccgg
     4081 tccgaagcgc gcggaattca aaggcctacg tcgacgagct cactagtcgc ggccgctttc
     4141 gaatctagag cctgcagtct cgaggcatgc ggtaccaagc ttgtcgagaa gtactagagg
     4201 atcataatca gccataccac atttgtagag gttttacttg ctttaaaaaa cctcccacac
     4261 ctccccctga acctgaaaca taaaatgaat gcaattgttg ttgttaactt gtttattgca
     4321 gcttataatg gttacaaata aagcaatagc atcacaaatt tcacaaataa agcatttttt
     4381 tcactgcatt ctagttgtgg tttgtccaaa ctcatcaatg tatcttatca tgtctggatc
     4441 tgatcactgc ttgagcctag gagatccgaa ccagataagt gaaatctagt tccaaactat
     4501 tttgtcattt ttaattttcg tattagctta cgacgctaca cccagttccc atctattttg
     4561 tcactcttcc ctaaataatc cttaaaaact ccatttccac ccctcccagt tcccaactat
     4621 tttgtccgcc cacagcgggg catttttctt cctgttatgt ttttaatcaa acatcctgcc
     4681 aactccatgt gacaaaccgt catcttcggc tactttttct ctgtcacaga atgaaaattt
     4741 ttctgtcatc tcttcgttat taatgtttgt aattgactga atatcaacgc ttatttgcag
     4801 cctgaatggc gaatgg
//
