>Addgene plasmid #30111 | pFastBac LIC cloning vector (4A) | addgene partial sequence | sequence record 35260 | 30111 with polyhedrin-fwd
CAGTTTTGTAATAAAAAAACCTATAACTATTCCGGATTATTCATACCGTCCCACCATCGGGCGCGGATCC
TTAATTAAGTACTTCCAATCCAATATTGGAAGTGGATAACCGGTCCGAAGCGCGCGGAATTCAAAGGCCT
ACGTCGACGAGCTCACTAGTCGCGGCCGCTTTCGAATCTAGAGCCTGCAGTCTCGAGGCATGCGGTACCA
AGCTTGTCGAGAAGTACTAGAGGATCATAATCAGCCATACCACATTTGTAGAGGTTTTACTTGCTTTAAA
AAACCTCCCACACCTCCCCCTGAACCTGAAACATAAAATGAATGCAATTGTTGTTGTTAACTTGTTTATT
GCAGCTTATAATGGTTACAAATAAAGCAATAGCATCACAAATTTCACAAATAAAGCATTTTTTTCACTGC
ATTCTAGTTGTGGTTTGTCCAAACTCATCAATGTATCTTATCATGTCTGGATCTGATCACTGCTTGAGCC
TAGGAGATCCGAACCAGATAAGTGAAATCTAGTTCCAAACTATTTTGTCATTTTTAATTTTCGTATTAGC
TTACGACGCTACACCCAGTTCCCATCTATTTTGTCACTCTTCCCTAAATAATCCTTAAAAACTCCATTTC
CACCCCTCCCAGTTCCCAACTATTTTGTCCGCCCACAGCGGGGCATTTTTCTTCCTGTTATGTTTTTAAT
CAAACATCCTGCCAACTCCATGTGACAAACCGTCATCTTCGGCTACTTTTTCTCTGTCACAGAATGAAAA
TTTTTCTGTCATCTCTTCGTTATTAATGTTTGTAATTGACTGAATATCAACGCTTATTTGCAGCCTGAAT
GGCGAATGGGACGCGCCCTGTAGCGGCGCATTA
